>Addgene plasmid #200198 | NLS-Halo-HSF2 | addgene full sequence | sequence record 392976 | Addgene NGS Result
TATAAAGATACCAGGCGTTTCCCCCTGGAAGCTCCCTCGTGCGCTCTCCTGTTCCGACCCTGCCGCTTAC
CGGATACCTGTCCGCCTTTCTCCCTTCGGGGAGCGTGGCGCTTTCTCATAGCTCACGCTGTAGGTATCTC
AGTTCGGTGTAGGTCGTTCGCTCCAAGCTGGGCTGTGTGCACGAACCCCCCGTTCAGCCCGACCGCTGCG
CCTTATCCGGTAACTATCGTCTTGAGTCCAACCCGGTAAGACACGACTTATCGCCACTGGCAGCAGCCAC
TGGTAACAGGATTAGCAGAGCGAGGTATGTAGGCGGTGCTACAGAGTTCTTGAAGTGGTGGCCTAACTAC
GGCTACACTAGAAGAACAGTATTTGGTATCTGCGCTCTGCTGAAGCCAGTTACCTTCGGAAAAAGAGTTG
GTAGCTCTTGATCCGGCAAACAAACCACCGCTGGTAGCGGTGGTTTTTTTGTTTGCAAGCAGCAGATTAC
GCGCAGAAAAAAAGGATCTCAAGAAGATCCTTTGATCTTTTCTACGGGGTCTGACGCTCAGTGGAACGAA
AACTCACGTTAAGGGATTTTGGTCATGAGATTATCAAAAAGGATCTTCGCCTAGATCCTTTTAAATTAAA
AATGAAGTCTTAAATCAATCTAAAGTATATATGAGTAAACTTGGTCTGACAGTTACCAATGTTTAATCAG
TGAGGCACCTATCTCAGCGATCTGTCTATTTCGTTCATCCATAGTTGCCTGACTCCCCGTCGTGTAGATA
ACTACGATACGGGAGGGCTTACCATCTGGCCCCAGTGCTGCAATGATACCGCGAGACCCACGCTCACCGG
CTCCAGATTTATCAGCAATAAACCAGCCAGCCGGAAGGGCCGAGCGCAGAAGTGGTCCTGCAACTTTATC
CGCCTCCATCCAGTCTATTAATTGTTGCCGGGAAGCTAGAGTAAGTAGTTCGCCGGTTAATAGTTTACGC
AACGTTGTTGCCATTGCTACAGGCATCGTGGTGTCGCGCTCGTCGTTTGGTATGGCTTCATTCAGCTCCG
GTTCCCAACGATCAAGGCGAGTTACATGATCCCCCATGTTGTGCAAAAAAGCGGTTAGCTCCTTCGGTCC
TCCGATCGTTGTCAGAAGTAAGTTGGCCGCAGTGTTATCACTCATGGTTATGGCAGCACTGCATAATTCT
CTTACTGTCATGCCATCCGTAAGATGCTTTTCTGTGACTGGTGAGTACTCAACCAAGTCATTCTGAGAAT
AGTGTATGCGGCGACCGAGTTGCTCTTGCCCGGCGTCAATACGGGATAATACCGCGCCACATAGCAGAAC
TTTAAAAGTGCTCATCATTGGAAAACGTTCTTCGGGGCGAAAACTCTCAAGGATCTTACCGCTGTTGAGA
TCCAGTTCGATGTAACCCACTCGTGCACCCAACTGATCTTCAGCATCTTTTACTTTCACCAGCGTTTCTG
GGTGAGCAAAAACAGGAAGGCAAAATGCCGCAAAAAAGGGAATAAGGGCGACACGGAAATGTTGAATACT
CATACTCTTCCTTTTTCAATATTATTGAAGCATTTATCAGGGTTATTGTCTCATGAGCGGATACATATTT
GAATGTATTTAGAAAAATAAACAAATAGGGGTTCCGCGCACATTTCCCCGAAAAGTGCCACCTAAATTGT
AAGCGTTAATATTTTGTTAAAATTCGCGTTAAATTTTTGTTAAATCAGCTCATTTTTTAACCAATAGGCC
GAAATCGGCAAAATCCCTTATAAATCAAAAGGATAGACCGAGATAGGGT
[37 nt withheld, positions 1800-1836]
AAAGAACGTGGACTCCAACGTCAAAGG
[49 nt withheld, positions 1864-1912]
T
[91 nt withheld, positions 1914-2004]
G
[124 nt withheld, positions 2006-2129]
CCCATTCGCCATTCAGGCTGCGCAACTGTTGGGAAGGGCGATCGGTGCGGGCCTCTTCGCTATTACGCCA
GCTGGCGAAAGGGGGATGTGCTGCAAGGCGATTAAGTTGGGTAACGCCAGGGTTTTCCCAGTCACGACAT
TGTAAAACGACGGCCAGTGAGCGCGCCTCGTTCATTCACGTTTTTGAACCCGTGGAGGACGGGCAGACTC
GCGGTGCAAATGTGTTTTACAGCGTGATGGAGCAGATGAAGATGCTCGACACGCTGCAGAACACGCAGCT
AGATTAACCCTAGAAAGATAATCATATTGTGACGTACGTTAAAGATAATCATGTGTAAAATTGACGCATG
TGTTTTATCGGTCTGTATATCGAGGTTTATTTATTAATTTGAATAGATATTAAGTTTTATTATATTTACA
CTTACATACTAATAATAAATTCAACAAACAATTTATTTATGTTTATTTATTTATTAAAAAAAACAAAAAC
TCAAAATTTCTTCTATAAAGTAACAAAACTTTTATGAGGGACAGCCCCCCCCCCAAAGCCCCCAGGGATG
TAATTACGTCCCTCCCCCGCTAGGGGGCAGCAGCGAGCCGCCCGGGGCTCCGCTCCGGTCCGGCGCTCCC
CCCGCATCCCCGAGCCGGCAGCGTGCGGGGACAGCCCGGGCACGGGGAAGGTGGCACGGGATCGCTTTCC
TCTGAACGCTTCTCGCTGCTCTTTGAGCCTGCAGACACCTGGGGGGATACGGGGAAAAGGCCTCCACGGC
CAAGGATCTGCGATCGCTCCGGTGCCCGCCAGTGGGCAGAGCGCACATCGCCCACAGTCCCCGAGAAGTT
GGGGGGAGGGGTCGGCAATTGAACGGGTGCCTAGAGAAGGTGGCGCGGGGTAAACTGGGAAAGTGATGTC
GTGTACTGGCTCCGCCTTTTTCCCGAGGGTGGGGGAGAACCGTATATAAGTGCAGTAGTCGCCGTGAACG
TTCTTTTTCGCAACGGGTTTGCCGCCAGAACACAGCTGAAGCTTCGAGGGGCTCGCATCTCTCCTTCACG
CGCCCGCCGCCCTACCTGAGGCCGCCATCCACGCCGGTTGAGTCGCGTTCTGCCGCCTCCCGCCTGTGGT
GCCTCCTGAACTGCGTCCGCCGTCTAGGTAAGTTTAAAGCTCAGGTCGAGACCGGGCCTTTGTCCGGCGC
TCCCTTGGAGCCTACCTAGACTCAGCCGGCTCTCCACGCTTTGCCTGACCCTGCTTGCTCAACTCTACGT
CTTTGTTTCGTTTTCTGTTCTGCGCCGTTACAGATCCAAGCTGTGACCGGCGCCTACTCTAGCCACCATG
GACTACAAAGACCATGACGGTGATTATAAAGATCATGACATCGATTACAAGGATGACGATGACAAGCTTC
CAAAAAAGAAGAGAAAGGTAGATCCCAAGAAAAAGAGAAAGGTCGATCCAAAGAAGAAAAGAAAAGTGGG
CTCCATGGCAGAAATCGGTACTGGCTTTCCATTCGACCCCCATTATGTGGAAGTCCTGGGCGAGCGCATG
CACTACGTCGATGTTGGTCCGCGCGATGGCACCCCTGTGCTGTTCCTGCACGGTAACCCGACCTCCTCCT
ACGTGTGGCGCAACATCATCCCGCATGTTGCACCGACCCATCGCTGCATTGCTCCAGACCTGATCGGTAT
GGGCAAATCCGACAAACCAGACCTGGGTTATTTCTTCGACGACCACGTCCGCTTCATGGATGCCTTCATC
GAAGCCCTGGGTCTGGAAGAGGTCGTCCTGGTCATTCACGACTGGGGCTCCGCTCTGGGTTTCCACTGGG
CCAAGCGCAATCCAGAGCGCGTCAAAGGTATTGCATTTATGGAGTTCATCCGCCCTATCCCGACCTGGGA
CGAATGGCCAGAATTTGCCCGCGAGACCTTCCAGGCCTTCCGCACCACCGACGTCGGCCGCAAGCTGATC
ATCGATCAGAACGTTTTTATCGAGGGTACGCTGCCGATGGGTGTCGTCCGCCCGCTGACTGAAGTCGAGA
TGGACCATTACCGCGAGCCGTTCCTGAATCGTGTTGACCGCGAGCCACTGTGGCGCTTCCCAAACGAGCT
GCCAATCGCCGGTGAGCCAGCGAACATCGTCGCGCTGGTCGAAGAATACATGGACTGGCTGCACCAGTCC
CCTGTCCCGAAGCTGCTGTTCTGGGGCACCCCAGGCGTTCTGATCCCACCGGCCGAAGCCGCTCGCCTGG
CCAAAAGCCTGCCTAACTGCAAGGCTGTGGACATCGGCCCGGGTCTGAATCTGCTGCAAGAAGACAACCC
GGACCTGATCGGCAGCGAGATCGCGCGCTGGCTGTCGACGCTCGAGATTTCCGGCGAGCCAACCACTGAG
GATCTGTACTTTCAGAGCGATAACTCTAGAATGAAGCAGAGTTCCAACGTGCCGGCTTTCCTCAGCAAGC
TGTGGACGCTTGTGGAGGAAACCCACACCAACGAGTTCATCACCTGGAGTCAGAATGGACAAAGTTTTCT
GGTCTTGGATGAGCAAAGATTTGCAAAGGAAATTCTTCCTAAGTACTTCAAACACAATAACATGGCGAGC
TTTGTGAGACAACTAAATATGTATGGCTTCCGAAAAGTAGTGCATATCGAATCTGGAATTATCAAACAGG
AAAGAGATGGCCCTGTTGAATTTCAGCATCCTTATTTCAAGCAAGGCCAGGATGACCTGTTGGAGAACAT
TAAAAGGAAGGTTTCATCTTCAAAACCAGAGGAAAATAAAATTCGTCAGGAAGATTTAACAAAAATTATT
AGTAGTGCTCAGAAGGTTCAAATAAAACAAGAAACTATTGAGTCCAGGCTTTCAGAATTAAAAAGTGAGA
ATGAATCCCTTTGGAAGGAGGTGTCAGAACTAAGAGCAAAGCATGCCCAGCAGCAACAAGTTATTCGGAA
GATTGTCCAGTTTATTGTTACATTGGTTCAGAATAATCAACTTGTGAGTTTAAAACGTAAAAGGCCTCTA
CTTCTAAACACAAATGGAGCCCCAAAGAAGAATCTATATCAGCACATAGTCAAAGAACCAACTGATAATC
ACCATCATAAAGTTCCACACAGCAGGACTGAAGGTTTAAAGTCAAGAGAACGGATTTCAGATGACATAAT
TATTTATGATGTTACTGACGATAATGTGGATGAAGAAAATATTCCAGTTATTCCAGAAACAAATGAGGAT
GTTGTAGTGGATTCCTCCAACCAGTATCCTGACATTGTCATTGTTGAAGATGACAACGAGGATGAGTATG
CTCCTGTCATTCAGAGTGGAGAGCAGAGTGAACCAGCCAGAGAACCCTTACGTGTGGGGAGTGCTGGCAG
CAGCAGCCCTCTCATGTCTAGTGCTGTCCAGCTAAACGGCTCCTCCAGTCTGACCTCAGAAGACCCTGTG
ACCATGATGGACTCCATTCTGAATGACAACATTAACCTGTTAGGAAAGGTTGAGCTGTTGGATTACCTTG
ACAGTATTGATTGCAGTTTAGAGGACTTCCAAGCTATGCTCTCAGGAAGACAGTTTAGCATAGACCCAGA
TCTTCTGGTTGATTCTGAGAATAAGGGACTAGAAGCTACCAAGAGCAGTGTTGTTCAACATGTGTCAGAA
GAGGGAAGAAAATCTAAATCCAAGCCAGACAAACAACTTATCCAGTATACTGCCTTTCCACTTCTTGCAT
TCCTGGATGGGAACTCTGCATCTGCTATTGAACAGGGGAGTACAACTGCATCGTCAGAAGTTGTGCCTTC
TGTAGATAAACCCATAGAAGTCGATGAGCTCCTGGATAGCAGCCTGGATCCAGAACCGACCCAGAGTAAG
CTTGTCCGCCTGGAACCATTGACTGAAGCGGAAGCTAGTGAAGCCACACTCTTCTATTTATGTGAACTTG
CTCCTGCACCTCTGGATAGTGATATGCCGCTTTTAGATAGTTAAGCGGCCGCGCCCCTCTCCCTCCCCCC
CCCNTAACGTTACTGGCCGAAGCCGCTTGGAATAAGGCCGGTGTGCGTTTGTCTATATGTTATTTTCCAC
CATATTGCCGTCTTTTGGCAATGTGAGGGCCCGGAAACCTGGCCCTGTCTTCTTGACGAGCATTCCTAGG
GGTCTTTCCCCTCTCGCCAAAGGAATGCAAGGTCTGTTGAATGTCGTGAAGGAAGCAGTTCCTCTGGAAG
CTTCTTGAAGACAAACAACGTCTGTAGCGACCCTTTGCAGGCAGCGGAACCCCCCACCTGGCGACAGGTG
CCTCTGCGGCCAAAAGCCACGTGTATAAGATACACCTGCAAAGGCGGCACAACCCCAGTGCCACGTTGTG
AGTTGGATAGTTGTGGAAAGAGTCAAATGGCTCTCCTCAAGCGTATTCAACAAGGGGCTGAAGGATGCCC
AGAAGGTACCCCATTGTATGGGATCTGATCTGGGGCCTCGGTGCACATGCTTTACATGTGTTTAGTCGAG
GTTAAAAAAACGTCTAGGCCCCCCGAACCACGGGGACGTGGTTTTCCTTTGAAAAACACGATAATACCTC
CGGAATGATTGAACAAGATGGATTGCACGCAGGTTCTCCGGCCGCTTGGGTGGAGAGGCTATTCGGCTAT
GACTGGGCACAACAGACAATCGGCTGCTCTGATGCCGCCGTGTTCCGGCTGTCAGCGCAGGGGCGCCCGG
TTCTTTTTGTCAAGACCGACCTGTCCGGTGCCCTGAATGAACTGCAGGACGAGGCAGCGCGGCTATCGTG
GCTGGCCGCGACGGGCGTTCCTTGCGCAGCTGTGCTCGACGTTGTCACTGAAGCGGGAAGGGACTGGCTG
CTATTGGGCGAAGTGCCGGGGCAGGATCTCCTGTCATCTCACCTTGCTCCTGCCGAGAAAGTATCCATCA
TGGCTGATGCAATGCGGCGGCTGCATACGCTTGATCCGGCTACCTGCCCATTCGACCACCAAGCGAAACA
TCGCATCGAGCGAGCACGTACTCGGATGGAAGCCGGTCTTGTCGATCAGGATGATCTGGACGAAGAGCAT
CAGGGGCTCGCGCCAGCCGAACTGTTCGCCAGGCTCAAGGCGCGCATGCCCGACGGCGAGGATCTCGTCG
TGACCCATGGCGATGCCTGCTTGCCGAATATCATGGTGGAAAATGGCCGCTTTTCTGGATTCATCGACTG
TGGCCGGCTGGGTGTGGCGGACCGCTATCAGGACATAGCGTTGGCTACCCGTGATATTGCTGAAGAGCTT
GGCGGCGAATGGGCTGACCGCTTCCTCGTGCTTTACGGTATCGCCGCTCCCGATTCGCAGCGCATCGCCT
TCTATCGCCTTCTTGACGAGTTCTTCTGAGTCGACAATCAACCTCTGGATTACAAAATTTGTGAAAGATT
GACTGGTATTCTTAACTATGTTGCTCCTTTTACGCTATGTGGATACGCTGCTTTAATGCCTTTGTATCAT
GCGTTAACTAAACTTGTTTATTGCAGCTTATAATGGTTACAAATAAAGCAATAGCATCACAAATTTCACA
AATAAAGCATTTTTTTCACTGCATTCTAGTTGTGGTTTGTCCAAACTCATCAATGTATCTTATCATGTCT
GGAATTGACTCAAATGATGTCAATTAGTCTATCAGAAGCTCATCTGGTCTCCCTTCCGGGGGACAAGACA
TCCCTGTTTAATATTTAAACAGCAGTGTTCCCAAACTGGGTTCTTATATCCCTTGCTCTGGTCAACCAGG
TTGCAGGGTTTCCTGTCCCCACAGGAACGAAGTCCCTAAAGAAACAGTGGCAGCCAGGTTTAGCCCCGGA
ATTGACTGGATTCCTTTTTTAGGGCCCATTGGTATGGCTTTTTCCCCGTATCCCCCCAGGTGTCTGCAGG
CTCAAAGAGCAGCGAGAAGCGTTCAGAGGAAAGCGATCCCGTGCCACCTTCCCCGTGCCCGGGCTGTCCC
CGCACGCTGCCGGCACGGGGATGCGGGGGGAGCGCCGGACCGGAGCGGAGCCCCGGGCGGCTCGCTGCCG
CCCCCTAGCGGGGGAGGGACGTAATTACATCCCTGGGGGCTTTGGGGGGGGGGCTGTCCCCGATATCTAT
AACAAGAAAATATATATATAATAAGTTATCACGTAAGTAGAACATGAAATAACAATATAATTATCGTATG
AGTTAAATCTTAAAAGTCACGTAAAAGATAATCATGCGTCATTTTGACTCACGCGGTCGTTATAGTTCAA
AATCAGTGACACTTACCGCATTGACAAGCACGCCTCACGGGAGCTCCAAGCGGCGACTGAGATGTCCTAA
ATGCACAGCGACGGATTCGCGCTATTTAGAAAGAGAGAGCAATATTTCAAGAATGCATGCGTCAATTTTA
CGCAGACTATCTTTCTAGGGTTAATCTAGCTGCATCAGGATCATATCGTCGGGTCTTTTTTCCGGCTCAG
TCATCGCCCAAGCTGGCGCTATCTGGGCATCGGGGAGGAAGAAGCCCGTGCCTTTTCCCGCGAGGTTGAA
GCGGCATGGAAAGAGTTTGCCGAGGATGACTGCTGCTGCATTGACGTTGAGCGAAAACGCACGTTTACCA
TGATGATTCGGGAAGGTGTGGCCATGCACGCCTTTAACGGTGAACTGTTCGTTCAGGCCACCTGGGATAC
CAGTTCGTCGCGGCTTTTCCGGACACAGTTCCGGATGGTCAGCCCGAAGCGCATCAGCAACCCGAACAAT
ACCGGCGACAGCCGGAACTGCCGTGCCGGTGTGCTGATTAATGACAGCGGTGCGGCGCTGGGATATTACG
TCAGCGAGGACGGGTATCCTGGCTGGATGCCGCAGAAATGGACATGGTTACCCCGTGAGTTACCCGGCGG
GCGCGCTTGGCGTAATCATGGTCATAGCTGTTTCCTGTGTGAAATTGTTATCCGCTCACAATTCCACACA
ACATACGAGCCGGAAGCATAAAGTGTAAAGCCTGGGGTGCCTAATGAGTGAGCTAACTCACATTAATTGC
GTTGCGCTCACTGCCCGCTTTCCAGTCGGGAAACCTGTCGTGCCAGCTGCATTAATGAATCGGCCAACGC
GCGGGGAGAGGCGGTTTGCGTATTGGGCGCTCTTCCGCTTCCTCGCTCACTGACTCGCTGCGCTCGGTCG
TTCGGCTGCGGCGAGCGGTATCAGCTCACTCAAAGGCGGTAATACGGTTATCCACAGAATCAGGGGATAA
CGCAGGAAAGAACATGTGAGCAAAAGGCCAGCAAAAGGCCAGGAACCGTAAAAAGGCCGCGTTGCTGGCG
TTTTTCCATAGGCTCCGCCCCCCTGACGAGCATCACAAAAATCGACGCTCAAGTCAGAGGTGGCGAAACC
CGACAGGAC
Features (pLannotate 1.2.2; 23 found; start..end, strand, type, name):
    683..1543    -  CDS            AmpR: β-lactamase; bla; confers resistance to ampicillin, carbenicillin, and related antibiotics
   1544..1648    -  promoter       AmpR promoter: bla
   1674..2129    -  rep_origin     f1 ori (sequence partly withheld): f1 bacteriophage origin of replication; arrow indicates direction of (+) strand synthesis
   2134..2289    -  CDS            lacZα (fragment): LacZα fragment of β-galactosidase; lacZ fragment
   2291..2410    +  CDS            B (fragment): PORTL_LAMBD - Experimental evidence at protein level: Swiss-Prot protein existence level 1. Forms the portal vertex of the capsid (PubMed:6228056, PubMed:6232391). This portal plays critical roles in head assembly, genome packaging, neck/tail attachment, and genome ejection (Probable). The portal protein multimerizes as a single ring-shaped homododecamer arranged around a central channel (PubMed:6232391). Binds to the terminase subunits to form the packaging machine (PubMed:7799432). From Escherichia phage lambda (Bacteriophage lambda).
   2933..3144    +  promoter       EF-1α core promoter: core promoter for human elongation factor EF-1α
   3157..3425    +  LTR            5' LTR (truncated): truncated 5' long terminal repeat (LTR) from human T-cell leukemia virus (HTLV) type 1
   3460..3525    +  CDS            3xFLAG: three tandem FLAG® epitope tags, followed by an enterokinase cleavage site
   3529..3549    +  CDS            SV40 NLS: nuclear localization signal of SV40 (simian virus 40) large T antigen
   3604..4494    +  CDS            HaloTag®: modified bacterial dehalogenase that forms covalent bonds with chloroalkane derivatives
   4507..4527    +  CDS            TEV site: tobacco etch virus (TEV) protease recognition and cleavage site
   4540..6090    +  CDS            HSF2: HSF2_HUMAN - Also known as HSTF2. Experimental evidence at protein level: Swiss-Prot protein existence level 1. DNA-binding protein that specifically binds heat shock promoter elements (HSE) and activates transcription. In higher eukaryotes, HSF is unable to bind to the HSE unless the cells are heat shocked. From Homo sapiens (Human).
   6103..6675    +  misc_feature   IRES: internal ribosome entry site (IRES) of the encephalomyocarditis virus (EMCV)
   6684..7478    +  CDS            NeoR/KanR: aminoglycoside phosphotransferase from Tn5; aph(3')-II (or nptII); confers resistance to neomycin, kanamycin, and G418 (Geneticin®)
   7485..7591    +  misc_feature   WPRE (fragment): woodchuck hepatitis virus posttranscriptional regulatory element
   7600..7721    +  polyA_signal   SV40 poly(A) signal: SV40 polyadenylation signal
   7739..7831    +  ncRNA          G-CSF SLDE: Accession: RF00183 - G-CSF factor stem-loop destabilising element (SLDE)
   8529..8996    +  CDS            B (fragment): PORTL_LAMBD - Experimental evidence at protein level: Swiss-Prot protein existence level 1. Forms the portal vertex of the capsid (PubMed:6228056, PubMed:6232391). This portal plays critical roles in head assembly, genome packaging, neck/tail attachment, and genome ejection (Probable). The portal protein multimerizes as a single ring-shaped homododecamer arranged around a central channel (PubMed:6232391). Binds to the terminase subunits to form the packaging machine (PubMed:7799432). From Escherichia phage lambda (Bacteriophage lambda).
   9034..9050    -  protein_bind   lac operator: The lac repressor binds to the lac operator to inhibit transcription in E. coli. This inhibition can be relieved by adding lactose or isopropyl-β-D-thiogalactopyranoside (IPTG). lac repressor encoded by lacI
   9058..9088    -  promoter       lac promoter: promoter for the E. coli lac operon
   9103..9124    -  protein_bind   CAP binding site: CAP binding activates transcription in the presence of cAMP. E. coli catabolite activator protein
   9137..9229    -  CDS            lacI (fragment): lac repressor; lacI; The lac repressor binds to the lac operator to inhibit transcription in E. coli. This inhibition can be relieved by adding lactose or isopropyl-β-D-thiogalactopyranoside (IPTG).
   9412..512     -  rep_origin     ori (across the origin): high-copy-number ColE1/pMB1/pBR322/pUC origin of replication
