[The description below was written by a language model from this plasmid's Addgene catalogue record and pLannotate feature annotations shown in this document.]
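Description:
NLS-Halo-HSF2 is a mammalian expression plasmid of about 9.5 kb, built by Gibson cloning on the 3X-Flag-Halo-TEV backbone, for expressing full-length mouse heat shock transcription factor 2 (HSF2) as a HaloTag fusion carrying added SV40 nuclear localization sequence. In bacteria it is maintained at high copy through a ColE1/pUC-type origin and selected with ampicillin via the β-lactamase gene. An f1 phage origin and remnants of a lacZα/lac promoter cloning region are also present, along with short fragments matching a lambda phage gene that appear to be backbone carry-over with no evident role in expression.

The expression cassette is driven by the EF-1α core promoter followed by a truncated HTLV-1 5' LTR segment, a composite arrangement commonly used to give strong constitutive transcription in mammalian cells. The open reading frame runs in the order 3xFLAG epitope, SV40 NLS, HaloTag, TEV protease cleavage site, then HSF2. The catalogue describes a 3X SV40 NLS, whereas the automated annotation marks only one NLS copy. The annotation tool also labels the HSF2 coding region by its human homologue, while the record gives the species as mouse with no mutations. Downstream, an EMCV IRES links a NeoR/KanR gene to the same transcript, allowing G418 selection of cells expressing the fusion, and the transcript ends with a WPRE fragment and the SV40 polyadenylation signal.

HaloTag binds chloroalkane-conjugated ligands covalently, so the fusion can be labelled with fluorescent dyes for imaging, while FLAG supports detection or pulldown. The associated study concerns how heat shock factors interact with mitotic chromosomes, and the added NLS fits with testing how nuclear import signals affect that behaviour.
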