Addgene plasmid #200198: NLS-Halo-HSF2
Purpose: Expression of full length HSF2 with SV40 NLS
Depositing lab: Sheila Teves. Depositing organization: University of British Columbia. Publication: Heat shock transcription factors demonstrate a distinct mode of interaction with mitotic chromosomes. Price RM, Budzynski MA, Shen J, Mitchell JE, Kwan JZJ, Teves SS. Nucleic Acids Res. 2023 Apr 28:gkad304. doi: 10.1093/nar/gkad304. PubMed 37114996.
Backbone
  Vector backbone: 3X-Flag-Halo-TEV
  Vector type: Mammalian Expression
Growth in bacteria
  Bacterial resistance: Ampicillin, 100 μg/mL
  Growth temperature: 37°C
  Growth strain: DH5alpha
  Copy number: High Copy
Gene/Insert
  Gene/Insert name: 3X SV40 NLS-Halo-HSF2
  Species: M. musculus (mouse)
  Mutation: None
  Entrez Gene: Hsf2
  Promoter: EF_1alpha
  Tag / fusion protein: Halo (N terminal on insert)
  Cloning method: Gibson Cloning
Terms and licenses: Academic/Nonprofit Terms; Industry Terms: Not Available to Industry
Depositor comments: Please visit https://www.biorxiv.org/content/10.1101/2022.10.05.511012v1 for bioRxiv preprint.
How to cite: NLS-Halo-HSF2 was a gift from Sheila Teves (Addgene plasmid # 200198 ; http://n2t.net/addgene:200198 ; RRID:Addgene_200198)
